Addgene plasmid #154577: pEPYC0CM0420
Purpose: Phytobricks Level 0 part
Depositing lab: Nicola Patron. Depositing organization: Earlham Institute. Publication: Rational design of minimal synthetic promoters for plants. Cai YM, Kallam K, Tidd H, Gendarini G, Salzman A, Patron NJ. Nucleic Acids Res. 2020 Aug 28. pii: 5897334. doi: 10.1093/nar/gkaa682. PubMed 32856047.
Backbone
  Vector backbone: pUAP1
  Vector type: Synthetic Biology
Growth in bacteria
  Bacterial resistance: Chloramphenicol, 25 μg/mL
  Growth temperature: 37°C
  Growth strain: NEB Stable
  Copy number: High Copy
Gene/Insert
  Gene/Insert name: MinSyn_114
  Species: Synthetic
  Cloning method: Restriction Enzyme; 5′ cloning site BpiI (destroyed during cloning); 3′ cloning site BpiI (destroyed during cloning)
Terms and licenses: Academic/Nonprofit Terms; Industry Terms: Not Available to Industry
Depositor comments: Please visit https://www.biorxiv.org/content/10.1101/2020.05.14.095406v1 for bioRxiv preprint.
How to cite: pEPYC0CM0420 was a gift from Nicola Patron (Addgene plasmid # 154577 ; http://n2t.net/addgene:154577 ; RRID:Addgene_154577)
