[The description below was written by a language model from this plasmid's Addgene catalogue record and pLannotate feature annotations shown in this document.]
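Description:
pEPYC0CM0420 is a small (about 2.3 kb) Phytobrick Level 0 part plasmid built on the pUAP1 universal acceptor backbone, a synthetic-biology vector used to domesticate standard parts for Golden Gate/MoClo-style assembly of plant constructs. It is propagated in E. coli from a high-copy ColE1/pUC-type origin and selected with chloramphenicol. Resistance comes from the cat gene, which is driven by its native promoter, followed by the lambda t0 terminator, and spans the sequence numbering origin in the annotated record.

The insert is MinSyn_114, a fully synthetic sequence from a study on the rational design of minimal synthetic promoters for plants. It was cloned through BpiI sites that were destroyed during cloning, as is usual when a part is captured into a Level 0 acceptor. The feature table places the part between two bacterial transcription terminators (a putative bacterial terminator and a his operon terminator) that insulate the cloning region. Within this interval the annotation detects only very short matches of roughly 20 nt to the nopaline synthase and CaMV 35S promoters. This is consistent with a designed promoter that combines small motifs or core elements from well-known plant promoters rather than either promoter in full, but the record does not describe the exact composition or the expected strength or regulation of MinSyn_114. The plasmid carries no coding sequence, reporter, plant selection marker or T-DNA borders. It therefore serves as a storage and donor vector for a promoter part, to be assembled with coding sequences and terminators into higher-level transcriptional units for plant expression.
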