Features (pLannotate 1.2.2; 8 found; start..end, strand, type, name):
    341..438     -  promoter       cat promoter: promoter of the E. coli cat gene encoding chloramphenicol acetyltransferase
    524..567     -  terminator     bacterial terminator: putative bacterial transcription terminator
    610..631     +  promoter       NOS promoter (fragment): nopaline synthase promoter
    678..698     +  promoter       CaMV 35S promoter (fragment): strong constitutive promoter from cauliflower mosaic virus
    851..908     +  terminator     his operon terminator: This putative transcriptin terminator from the E. coli his operon has a 2-bp deletion introduced during synthesis. Its efficiency has not been determined.
   1103..1691    -  rep_origin     ori: high-copy-number ColE1/pMB1/pBR322/pUC origin of replication
   1874..1968    -  terminator     lambda t0 terminator: transcription terminator from phage lambda
   1992..340     -  CDS            cat (across the origin): CAT_ECOLX - Experimental evidence at protein level: Swiss-Prot protein existence level 1. This enzyme is an effector of chloramphenicol resistance in bacteria. From Escherichia coli. This protein is used as a marker in many commonly used cloning vectors, such as pACYC184.
>Addgene plasmid #154577 | pEPYC0CM0420 | depositor full sequence | sequence record 299451 | pEPYC0CM0420 sequence 2308 bps
GGAAATCGTCGTGGTATTCACTCCAGAGCGATGAAAACGTTTCAGTTTGCTCATGGAAAACGGTGTAACA
AGGGTGAACACTATCCCATATCACCAGCTCACCGTCTTTCATTGCCATACGAAATTCCGGATGAGCATTC
ATCAGGCGGGCAAGAATGTGAATAAAGGCCGGATAAAACTTGTGCTTATTTTTCTTTACGGTCTTTAAAA
AGGCCGTAATATCCAGCTGAACGGTCTGGTTATAGGTACATTGAGCAACTGACTGAAATGCCTCAAAATG
TTCTTTACGATGCCATTGGGATATATCAACGGTGGTATATCCAGTGATTTTTTTCTCCATTTTAGCTTCC
TTAGCTCCTGAAAATCTCGATAACTCAAAAAATACGCCCGGTAGTGATCTTATTTCATTATGGTGAAAGT
TGGAACCTCTTACGTGCCCGATCAACTCGAGTGCCACCTGACGTCTAAGAAACCATTATTATCATGACAT
TAACCTATAAAAATAGGCGTATCACGAGGCAGAATTTCAGATAAAAAAAATCCTTAGCTTTCGCTAAGGA
TGATTTCTGGAATTCGGTCTCAGGAGGGAGGCGTGTCGTTTTAGTGAGGATGAGCTAAGCACATACGTCA
GCTTGCCTTTTCAACAAAACTGAAGCATCTTCCGGTCACGACCACTAATTGCGATAAAGGAAAGGCCAAT
TAGGTTGTCTTTATGACCCCCGCCGATGACGCGGGACAGCAAGTGGATTTGCCTGCCTTCAGAAGATCAA
AGGGCTACCTCCTATATAAGGTTTTGCTATTCATTGAAAGCAGTAGTGACTGATTTGTATATATACTCGA
GACCCTGCAGTCCGGCAAAAAAGGGCAAGGTGTCACCACCCTGCCCTTTTTCTTTAAAACCGAAAAGATT
ACTTCGCGTTATGCAGGCTTCCTCGCTCACTGACTCGCTGCGCTCGGTCGTTCGGCTGCGGCGAGCGGTA
TCAGCTCACTCAAAGGCGGTAATACGGTTATCCACAGAATCAGGGGATAACGCAGGAAAGAACATGTGAG
CAAAAGGCCAGCAAAAGGCCAGGAACCGTAAAAAGGCCGCGTTGCTGGCGTTTTTCCACAGGCTCCGCCC
CCCTGACGAGCATCACAAAAATCGACGCTCAAGTCAGAGGTGGCGAAACCCGACAGGACTATAAAGATAC
CAGGCGTTTCCCCCTGGAAGCTCCCTCGTGCGCTCTCCTGTTCCGACCCTGCCGCTTACCGGATACCTGT
CCGCCTTTCTCCCTTCGGGAAGCGTGGCGCTTTCTCATAGCTCACGCTGTAGGTATCTCAGTTCGGTGTA
GGTCGTTCGCTCCAAGCTGGGCTGTGTGCACGAACCCCCCGTTCAGCCCGACCGCTGCGCCTTATCCGGT
AACTATCGTCTTGAGTCCAACCCGGTAAGACACGACTTATCGCCACTGGCAGCAGCCACTGGTAACAGGA
TTAGCAGAGCGAGGTATGTAGGCGGTGCTACAGAGTTCTTGAAGTGGTGGCCTAACTACGGCTACACTAG
AAGAACAGTATTTGGTATCTGCGCTCTGCTGAAGCCAGTTACCTTCGGAAAAAGAGTTGGTAGCTCTTGA
TCCGGCAAACAAACCACCGCTGGTAGCGGTGGTTTTTTTGTTTGCAAGCAGCAGATTACGCGCAGAAAAA
AAGGATCTCAAGAAGATCCTTTGATCTTTTCTACGGGGTCTGACGCTCAGTGGAACGAAAACTCACGTTA
AGGGATTTTGGTCATGAGATTATCAAAAAGGATCTTCACCTAGATCCTTTTAAATTAAAAATGAAGTTTT
AAATCAATCTAAAGTATATATGAGTAAACTTGGTCTGACAGCTCGAGGCTTGGATTCTCACCAATAAAAA
ACGCCCGGCGGCAACCGAGCGTTCTGAACAAATCCAGATGGAGTTCTGAGGTCATTACTGGATCTATCAA
CAGGAGTCCAAGCGAGCTCGATATCAAATTACGCCCCGCCCTGCCACTCATCGCAGTACTGTTGTAATTC
ATTAAGCATTCTGCCGACATGGAAGCCATCACAAACGGCATGATGAACCTGAATCGCCAGCGGCATCAGC
ACCTTGTCGCCTTGCGTATAATATTTGCCCATGGTGAAAACGGGGGCGAAGAAGTTGTCCATATTGGCCA
CGTTTAAATCAAAACTGGTGAAACTCACCCAGGGATTGGCTGAGACGAAAAACATATTCTCAATAAACCC
TTTAGGGAAATAGGCCAGGTTTTCACCGTAACACGCCACATCTTGCGAATATATGTGTAGAAACTGCC
